Addgene plasmid #40896: PM-FRB-mRFP-T2A-FKBP-5-ptase
Depositing lab: Peter Varnai. Depositing organization: Semmelweis University. Publication: Acute depletion of plasma membrane phosphatidylinositol 4,5-bisphosphate impairs specific steps in endocytosis of the G-protein-coupled receptor. Toth DJ, Toth JT, Gulyas G, Balla A, Balla T, Hunyady L, Varnai P. J Cell Sci. 2012 May 1;125(Pt 9):2185-97. Epub 2012 Feb 22. 10.1242/jcs.097279 PubMed 22357943.
Backbone
  Vector backbone: pmRFP-C1
  Selectable markers: Neomycin (select with G418)
Growth in bacteria
  Bacterial resistance: Kanamycin, 50 μg/mL
  Growth temperature: 37°C
  Growth strain: DH5alpha
  Copy number: High Copy
Gene/Insert
  Gene/Insert name: PM-FRB-mRFP-T2A-FKBP-5-ptase
  Insert size (bp): 2841
  Cloning method: Restriction Enzyme; 5′ cloning site NheI (unknown if destroyed); 3′ cloning site KpnI (unknown if destroyed)
  Sequencing primers: 5′ GTCGTAACAACTCCGCCC; 3′ CAT TTT ATG TTT CAG GTT CAG GG
Terms and licenses: Academic/Nonprofit Terms; Industry Terms: Not Available to Industry
How to cite: PM-FRB-mRFP-T2A-FKBP-5-ptase was a gift from Peter Varnai (Addgene plasmid # 40896 ; http://n2t.net/addgene:40896 ; RRID:Addgene_40896)
