[The description below was written by a language model from this plasmid's Addgene catalogue record and pLannotate feature annotations shown in this document.]
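Description:
PM-FRB-mRFP-T2A-FKBP-5-ptase is a mammalian expression plasmid built on the pmRFP-C1 backbone, a 6.8 kb vector of the Clontech C1 type. It replicates in E. coli from a high-copy ColE1/pUC origin and also carries an f1 origin. A single NeoR/KanR (Tn5 aminoglycoside phosphotransferase) cassette is driven by tandem bacterial (bla) and SV40 early promoters and terminated by the HSV TK poly(A) signal, so it provides kanamycin selection in bacteria and G418 selection in mammalian cells. The short ble, SV40 large T antigen and bGH poly(A) fragments in the annotation are most likely backbone remnants or partial matches, not functional elements.

The 2.8 kb insert, cloned between NheI and KpnI, is transcribed from the CMV immediate early enhancer/promoter and ends at the SV40 poly(A) signal. It encodes a single open reading frame that yields both halves of a rapamycin-inducible heterodimerization system. The first half is the FRB domain of human FRAP fused to the red fluorescent protein mRFP1, with a plasma membrane ("PM") targeting sequence that the name implies. This sequence is not annotated and its identity is not stated, though the gap upstream of FRB is where it would lie. The T2A element named in the construct is also unannotated and would fall between mRFP1 and FKBP, where this self-cleaving peptide separates the two products during translation. The second half is human FKBP12 (FKBP1A) fused to a fragment of the inositol polyphosphate 5-phosphatase INPP5E.

Rapamycin bridges FKBP and FRB, recruiting the phosphatase to the membrane-anchored FRB-mRFP, where it can dephosphorylate PtdIns(4,5)P2. The associated publication used acute plasma membrane PtdIns(4,5)P2 depletion to study steps in endocytosis of a G-protein-coupled receptor. Expressing both components from one transcript ensures that they are co-delivered to the same cell.
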