Features (pLannotate 1.2.2; 17 found; start..end, strand, type, name):
     61..364     +  enhancer       CMV enhancer: human cytomegalovirus immediate early enhancer
    365..568     +  promoter       CMV promoter: human cytomegalovirus (CMV) immediate early promoter
    702..980     +  CDS            FRB: FKBP-rapamycin binding domain of human FRAP
   1026..1700    +  CDS            mRFP1: mRFP1 is a basic (constitutively fluorescent) red fluorescent protein published in 2002, derived from Discosoma sp.. It is reported to be a somewhat slowly-maturing monomer with low acid sensitivity.
   1782..2105    +  CDS            FKBP1A: FKB1A_HUMAN - Also known as FKBP1, FKBP12. Experimental evidence at protein level: Swiss-Prot protein existence level 1. Keeps in an inactive conformation TGFBR1, the TGF-beta type I serine/threonine kinase receptor, preventing TGF-beta receptor activation in absence of ligand. Recruits SMAD7 to ACVR1B which prevents the association of SMAD2 and SMAD3 with the activin receptor complex, thereby blocking the activin signal. May modulate the RYR1 calcium channel activity. PPIases accelerate the folding of proteins. It catalyzes the cis-trans isomerization of proline imidic peptide bonds in oligop
   2145..3437    +  CDS            INPP5E (fragment): INP5E_HUMAN - Experimental evidence at protein level: Swiss-Prot protein existence level 1. Phosphatidylinositol (PtdIns) phosphatase that specifically hydrolyzes the 5-phosphate of phosphatidylinositol-3,4,5-trisphosphate (PtdIns(3,4,5)P3), phosphatidylinositol 4,5-bisphosphate (PtdIns(4,5)P2) and phosphatidylinositol 3,5-bisphosphate (PtdIns(3,5)P2) (PubMed:10764818) (By similarity). Specific for lipid substrates, inactive towards water soluble inositol phosphates (PubMed:10764818). Plays an essential role in the primary cilium by controlling ciliary growth and phosphoinositide 3-kinase (PI3
   3441..3466    +  misc_feature   MCS (fragment): multiple cloning site
   3478..3562    +  CDS            large T antigen (fragment): large T antigen from SV40 (simian virus 40)
   3585..3706    +  polyA_signal   SV40 poly(A) signal: SV40 polyadenylation signal
   3740..4168    -  rep_origin     f1 ori (sequence partly withheld): f1 bacteriophage origin of replication; arrow indicates direction of (+) strand synthesis
   4195..4299    +  promoter       AmpR promoter: bla
   4301..4658    +  promoter       SV40 promoter: SV40 enhancer and early promoter
   4693..5487    +  CDS            NeoR/KanR: aminoglycoside phosphotransferase from Tn5; aph(3')-II (or nptII); confers resistance to neomycin, kanamycin, and G418 (Geneticin®)
   5508..5660    +  CDS            ble (fragment): BLE_KLEPN - Experimental evidence at protein level: Swiss-Prot protein existence level 1. Binding protein with a strong affinity to the bleomycin family of antibiotics. Binds to CL990; an antimitotic-antibiotic compound. From Klebsiella pneumoniae.
   5719..5766    +  polyA_signal   HSV TK poly(A) signal: herpes simplex virus thymidine kinase polyadenylation signal (Cole and Stacy, 1985)
   5857..5873    -  polyA_signal   bGH poly(A) signal (fragment): bovine growth hormone polyadenylation signal
   6095..6683    +  rep_origin     ori: high-copy-number ColE1/pMB1/pBR322/pUC origin of replication
>Addgene plasmid #40896 | PM-FRB-mRFP-T2A-FKBP-5-ptase | depositor full sequence | sequence record 54241 | PM-FRB-mRFP-T2A-FKBP-5-ptase sequence 6797 bps
TAGTTATTAATAGTAATCAATTACGGGGTCATTAGTTCATAGCCCATATATGGAGTTCCGCGTTACATAA
CTTACGGTAAATGGCCCGCCTGGCTGACCGCCCAACGACCCCCGCCCATTGACGTCAATAATGACGTATG
TTCCCATAGTAACGCCAATAGGGACTTTCCATTGACGTCAATGGGTGGAGTATTTACGGTAAACTGCCCA
CTTGGCAGTACATCAAGTGTATCATATGCCAAGTACGCCCCCTATTGACGTCAATGACGGTAAATGGCCC
GCCTGGCATTATGCCCAGTACATGACCTTATGGGACTTTCCTACTTGGCAGTACATCTACGTATTAGTCA
TCGCTATTACCATGGTGATGCGGTTTTGGCAGTACATCAATGGGCGTGGATAGCGGTTTGACTCACGGGG
ATTTCCAAGTCTCCACCCCATTGACGTCAATGGGAGTTTGTTTTGGCACCAAAATCAACGGGACTTTCCA
AAATGTCGTAACAACTCCGCCCCATTGACGCAAATGGGCGGTAGGCGTGTACGGTGGGAGGTCTATATAA
GCAGAGCTGGTTTAGTGAACCGTCAGATCCGCTAGCACCATGGGATGTATAAAATCAAAAGGGAAAGACA
GCGCGGGAGCAGATCCCACCAGATCTGCGAATTCAGGTGCTGGTGCTGGTGCTGGTGCTATCCTATCTAG
AATCCTCTGGCATGAGATGTGGCATGAAGGCCTGGAAGAGGCATCTCGTTTGTACTTTGGGGAAAGGAAC
GTGAAAGGCATGTTTGAGGTGCTGGAGCCCTTGCATGCTATGATGGAACGGGGCCCCCAGACTCTGAAGG
AAACATCCTTTAATCAGGCCTATGGTCGAGATTTAATGGAGGCCCAAGAGTGGTGCAGGAAGTACATGAA
ATCAGGGAATGTCAAGGACCTCACCCAAGCCTGGGACCTCTATTATCATGTGTTCCGACGAATCTCAAAG
ACTAGTTATCCGTACGACGTACCAGACTACGCACCGGTCGCCACCCTGGCCTCCTCCGAGGACGTCATCA
AGGAGTTCATGCGCTTCAAGGTGCGCATGGAGGGCTCCGTGAACGGCCACGAGTTCGAGATCGAGGGCGA
GGGCGAGGGCCGCCCCTACGAGGGCACCCAGACCGCCAAGCTGAAGGTGACCAAGGGCGGCCCCCTGCCC
TTCGCCTGGGACATCCTGTCCCCTCAGTTCCAGTACGGCTCCAAGGCCTACGTGAAGCACCCCGCCGACA
TCCCCGACTACTTGAAGCTGTCCTTCCCCGAGGGCTTCAAGTGGGAGCGCGTGATGAACTTCGAGGACGG
CGGCGTGGTGACCGTGACCCAGGACTCCTCCCTGCAGGACGGCGAGTTCATCTACAAGGTGAAGCTGCGC
GGCACCAACTTCCCCTCCGACGGCCCCGTAATGCAGAAGAAGACCATGGGCTGGGAGGCCTCCACCGAGC
GGATGTACCCCGAGGACGGCGCCCTGAAGGGCGAGATCAAGATGAGGCTGAAGCTGAAGGACGGCGGCCA
CTACGACGCCGAGGTCAAGACCACCTACATGGCCAAGAAGCCCGTGCAGCTGCCCGGCGCCTACAAGACC
GACATCAAGCTGGACATCACCTCCCACAACGAGGACTACACCATCGTGGAACAGTACGAGCGCGCCGAGG
GCCGCCACTCCACCGGCGCCGTCGACTCCGGGAGTGAGGGCAGAGGAAGTCTTCTAACATGCGGTGACGT
GGAGGAGAATCCCGGCCCACCGGTCGCCACCATGGGAGTGCAGGTGGAAACCATCTCCCCAGGAGACGGG
CGCACCTTCCCCAAGCGCGGCCAGACCTGCGTGGTGCACTACACCGGGATGCTTGAAGATGGAAAGAAAT
TTGATTCCTCCCGGGACAGAAACAAGCCCTTTAAGTTTATGCTAGGCAAGCAGGAGGTGATCCGAGGCTG
GGAAGAAGGGGTTGCCCAGATGAGTGTGGGTCAGAGAGCCAAACTGACTATATCTCCAGATTATGCCTAT
GGTGCCACTGGGCACCCAGGCATCATCCCACCACATGCCACTCTCGTCTTCGATGTGGAGCTTCTAAAAC
TGGAAGCTCGAGGCGCAGCAGCGGGAGCAGGAGGAGCAGGTCGATCGGATCTTGCAGACTACAAGCTCCG
CGCGCAGCCGCTCCTGGTGCGGGCCCACAGCAGCCTGGGCCCCGGCCGGCCGCGGAGCCCCCTGGCCTGC
GACGACTGTTCCCTTCGCTCGGCCAAATCCTCCTTCAGCCTCCTGGCGCCCATCCGCAGCAAGGACGTCC
GCAGCAGGAGTTACCTGGAGGGCAGCCTCCTGGCCAGCGGGGCCCTGTTGGGGGCGGATGAGCTGGCCCG
CTACTTCCCAGACCGGAACGTGGCACTCTTCGTGGCCACCTGGAACATGCAGGGCCAGAAGGAGCTCCCG
CCCAGCCTGGACGAGTTCCTGCTCCCAGCCGAGGCCGACTATGCCCAGGACCTGTATGTCATCGGGGTCC
AGGAGGGCTGTTCTGACAGGCGGGAGTGGGAGACTCGTCTGCAGGAGACGCTGGGCCCGCACTATGTGCT
GCTGTCCTCGGCGGCCCACGGCGTGCTCTACATGTCGCTCTTCATCCGCAGGGACCTCATCTGGTTCTGC
TCAGAGGTGGAGTGCTCCACGGTGACCACACGCATCGTGTCTCAGATCAAGACCAAGGGGGCCTTGGGCA
TCAGCTTCACCTTTTTTGGCACTTCCTTCCTCTTCATCACGTCCCACTTCACCTCAGGTGACGGGAAGGT
GGCGGAGCGGCTGCTGGACTACACCAGGACTGTACAAGCCCTGGTCCTGCCCAGAAATGTGCCCGACACC
AACCCCTATCGCTCCAGCGCAGCGGACGTCACCACCCGCTTCGATGAGGTGTTCTGGTTTGGAGACTTCA
ACTTCCGCCTGAGTGGCGGGCGCACAGTCGTGGACGCCCTCCTGTGCCAGGGCCTGGTGGTGGACGTGCC
GGCGCTGCTGCAGCACGACCAGCTCATCCGGGAGATGCGGAAAGGGTCCATCTTCAAGGGCTTCCAGGAG
CCGGACATCCACTTCCTCCCATCATACAAGTTTGACATCGGGAAGGACACGTACGACAGCACCTCCAAGC
AGAGGACGCCCTCATACACGGACCGCGTCTTGTACAGAAGCCGCCACAAGGGTGACATCTGTCCTGTGAG
CTACTCTTCCTGCCCCGGGATCAAGACGTCCGACCACCGCCCTGTGTATGGCCTCTTCCGGGTGAAAGTG
AGGCCGGGGCGAGACAACATTCCGTTGGCAGCTGGCAAATTTGATAGAGAACTGTACTTACTAGGAATTA
AAAGACGGATTTCGAAGGAGATTCAGAGGCAGCAAGCACTACAGAGTCAGAACTCCAGCACCATCGCCTC
CGTTTCTTGAGGTACCGCGGGCCCGGGATCCACCGGATCTAGATAACTGATCATAATCAGCCATACCACA
TTTGTAGAGGTTTTACTTGCTTTAAAAAACCTCCCACACCTCCCCCTGAACCTGAAACATAAAATGAATG
CAATTGTTGTTGTTAACTTGTTTATTGCAGCTTATAATGGTTACAAATAAAGCAATAGCATCACAAATTT
CACAAATAAAGCATTTTTTTCACTGCATTCTAGTTGTGGTTTGTCCAAACTCATCAATGTATCTTAACGC
GTAAATTGTAAGCGTTAATATTTTGTTAAAATTCGCGTTAAATTTTTGTTAAATCAGCTCATTTTTTAAC
CAATAGGCCGAAATCGGCAAAATCCCTTATAAATCAAAAGAATAGACCGAGATAGGGT
[37 nt withheld, positions 3839-3875]
AAAGAACGTGGACTCCAACGTCAAAGG
[49 nt withheld, positions 3903-3951]
T
[91 nt withheld, positions 3953-4043]
G
[124 nt withheld, positions 4045-4168]
CAGGTGGCACTTTTCGGGGAAATGTGCGCGGAACCCCTATTTGTTTATTTTTCTAAATACATTCAAATAT
GTATCCGCTCATGAGACAATAACCCTGATAAATGCTTCAATAATATTGAAAAAGGAAGAGTCCTGAGGCG
GAAAGAACCAGCTGTGGAATGTGTGTCAGTTAGGGTGTGGAAAGTCCCCAGGCTCCCCAGCAGGCAGAAG
TATGCAAAGCATGCATCTCAATTAGTCAGCAACCAGGTGTGGAAAGTCCCCAGGCTCCCCAGCAGGCAGA
AGTATGCAAAGCATGCATCTCAATTAGTCAGCAACCATAGTCCCGCCCCTAACTCCGCCCATCCCGCCCC
TAACTCCGCCCAGTTCCGCCCATTCTCCGCCCCATGGCTGACTAATTTTTTTTATTTATGCAGAGGCCGA
GGCCGCCTCGGCCTCTGAGCTATTCCAGAAGTAGTGAGGAGGCTTTTTTGGAGGCCTAGGCTTTTGCAAA
GATCGATCAAGAGACAGGATGAGGATCGTTTCGCATGATTGAACAAGATGGATTGCACGCAGGTTCTCCG
GCCGCTTGGGTGGAGAGGCTATTCGGCTATGACTGGGCACAACAGACAATCGGCTGCTCTGATGCCGCCG
TGTTCCGGCTGTCAGCGCAGGGGCGCCCGGTTCTTTTTGTCAAGACCGACCTGTCCGGTGCCCTGAATGA
ACTGCAAGACGAGGCAGCGCGGCTATCGTGGCTGGCCACGACGGGCGTTCCTTGCGCAGCTGTGCTCGAC
GTTGTCACTGAAGCGGGAAGGGACTGGCTGCTATTGGGCGAAGTGCCGGGGCAGGATCTCCTGTCATCTC
ACCTTGCTCCTGCCGAGAAAGTATCCATCATGGCTGATGCAATGCGGCGGCTGCATACGCTTGATCCGGC
TACCTGCCCATTCGACCACCAAGCGAAACATCGCATCGAGCGAGCACGTACTCGGATGGAAGCCGGTCTT
GTCGATCAGGATGATCTGGACGAAGAGCATCAGGGGCTCGCGCCAGCCGAACTGTTCGCCAGGCTCAAGG
CGAGCATGCCCGACGGCGAGGATCTCGTCGTGACCCATGGCGATGCCTGCTTGCCGAATATCATGGTGGA
AAATGGCCGCTTTTCTGGATTCATCGACTGTGGCCGGCTGGGTGTGGCGGACCGCTATCAGGACATAGCG
TTGGCTACCCGTGATATTGCTGAAGAGCTTGGCGGCGAATGGGCTGACCGCTTCCTCGTGCTTTACGGTA
TCGCCGCTCCCGATTCGCAGCGCATCGCCTTCTATCGCCTTCTTGACGAGTTCTTCTGAGCGGGACTCTG
GGGTTCGAAATGACCGACCAAGCGACGCCCAACCTGCCATCACGAGATTTCGATTCCACCGCCGCCTTCT
ATGAAAGGTTGGGCTTCGGAATCGTTTTCCGGGACGCCGGCTGGATGATCCTCCAGCGCGGGGATCTCAT
GCTGGAGTTCTTCGCCCACCCTAGGGGGAGGCTAACTGAAACACGGAAGGAGACAATACCGGAAGGAACC
CGCGCTATGACGGCAATAAAAAGACAGAATAAAACGCACGGTGTTGGGTCGTTTGTTCATAAACGCGGGG
TTCGGTCCCAGGGCTGGCACTCTGTCGATACCCCACCGAGACCCCATTGGGGCCAATACGCCCGCGTTTC
TTCCTTTTCCCCACCCCACCCCCCAAGTTCGGGTGAAGGCCCAGGGCTCGCAGCCAACGTCGGGGCGGCA
GGCCCTGCCATAGCCTCAGGTTACTCATATATACTTTAGATTGATTTAAAACTTCATTTTTAATTTAAAA
GGATCTAGGTGAAGATCCTTTTTGATAATCTCATGACCAAAATCCCTTAACGTGAGTTTTCGTTCCACTG
AGCGTCAGACCCCGTAGAAAAGATCAAAGGATCTTCTTGAGATCCTTTTTTTCTGCGCGTAATCTGCTGC
TTGCAAACAAAAAAACCACCGCTACCAGCGGTGGTTTGTTTGCCGGATCAAGAGCTACCAACTCTTTTTC
CGAAGGTAACTGGCTTCAGCAGAGCGCAGATACCAAATACTGTCCTTCTAGTGTAGCCGTAGTTAGGCCA
CCACTTCAAGAACTCTGTAGCACCGCCTACATACCTCGCTCTGCTAATCCTGTTACCAGTGGCTGCTGCC
AGTGGCGATAAGTCGTGTCTTACCGGGTTGGACTCAAGACGATAGTTACCGGATAAGGCGCAGCGGTCGG
GCTGAACGGGGGGTTCGTGCACACAGCCCAGCTTGGAGCGAACGACCTACACCGAACTGAGATACCTACA
GCGTGAGCTATGAGAAAGCGCCACGCTTCCCGAAGGGAGAAAGGCGGACAGGTATCCGGTAAGCGGCAGG
GTCGGAACAGGAGAGCGCACGAGGGAGCTTCCAGGGGGAAACGCCTGGTATCTTTATAGTCCTGTCGGGT
TTCGCCACCTCTGACTTGAGCGTCGATTTTTGTGATGCTCGTCAGGGGGGCGGAGCCTATGGAAAAACGC
CAGCAACGCGGCCTTTTTACGGTTCCTGGCCTTTTGCTGGCCTTTTGCTCACATGTTCTTTCCTGCGTTA
TCCCCTGATTCTGTGGATAACCGTATTACCGCCATGCAT
