>Addgene plasmid #40896 | PM-FRB-mRFP-T2A-FKBP-5-ptase | depositor partial sequence | sequence record 54242 | PM-FRB-mRFP-T2A-FKBP-5-ptase
ATGGGATGTATAAAATCAAAAGGGAAAGACAGCGCGGGAGCAGATCCCACCAGATCTGCGAATTCAGGTG
CTGGTGCTGGTGCTGGTGCTATCCTATCTAGAATCCTCTGGCATGAGATGTGGCATGAAGGCCTGGAAGA
GGCATCTCGTTTGTACTTTGGGGAAAGGAACGTGAAAGGCATGTTTGAGGTGCTGGAGCCCTTGCATGCT
ATGATGGAACGGGGCCCCCAGACTCTGAAGGAAACATCCTTTAATCAGGCCTATGGTCGAGATTTAATGG
AGGCCCAAGAGTGGTGCAGGAAGTACATGAAATCAGGGAATGTCAAGGACCTCACCCAAGCCTGGGACCT
CTATTATCATGTGTTCCGACGAATCTCAAAGACTAGTTATCCGTACGACGTACCAGACTACGCACCGGTC
GCCACCCTGGCCTCCTCCGAGGACGTCATCAAGGAGTTCATGCGCTTCAAGGTGCGCATGGAGGGCTCCG
TGAACGGCCACGAGTTCGAGATCGAGGGCGAGGGCGAGGGCCGCCCCTACGAGGGCACCCAGACCGCCAA
GCTGAAGGTGACCAAGGGCGGCCCCCTGCCCTTCGCCTGGGACATCCTGTCCCCTCAGTTCCAGTACGGC
TCCAAGGCCTACGTGAAGCACCCCGCCGACATCCCCGACTACTTGAAGCTGTCCTTCCCCGAGGGCTTCA
AGTGGGAGCGCGTGATGAACTTCGAGGACGGCGGCGTGGTGACCGTGACCCAGGACTCCTCCCTGCAGGA
CGGCGAGTTCATCTACAAGGTGAAGCTGCGCGGCACCAACTTCCCCTCCGACGGCCCCGTAATGCAGAAG
AAGACCATGGGCTGGGAGGCCTCCACCGAGCGGATGTACCCCGAGGACGGCGCCCTGAAGGGCGAGATCA
AGATGAGGCTGAAGCTGAAGGACGGCGGCCACTACGACGCCGAGGTCAAGACCACCTACATGGCCAAGAA
GCCCGTGCAGCTGCCCGGCGCCTACAAGACCGACATCAAGCTGGACATCACCTCCCACAACGAGGACTAC
ACCATCGTGGAACAGTACGAGCGCGCCGAGGGCCGCCACTCCACCGGCGCCGTCGACTCCGGGAGTGAGG
GCAGAGGAAGTCTTCTAACATGCGGTGACGTGGAGGAGAATCCCGGCCCACCGGTCGCCACCATGGGAGT
GCAGGTGGAAACCATCTCCCCAGGAGACGGGCGCACCTTCCCCAAGCGCGGCCAGACCTGCGTGGTGCAC
TACACCGGGATGCTTGAAGATGGAAAGAAATTTGATTCCTCCCGGGACAGAAACAAGCCCTTTAAGTTTA
TGCTAGGCAAGCAGGAGGTGATCCGAGGCTGGGAAGAAGGGGTTGCCCAGATGAGTGTGGGTCAGAGAGC
CAAACTGACTATATCTCCAGATTATGCCTATGGTGCCACTGGGCACCCAGGCATCATCCCACCACATGCC
ACTCTCGTCTTCGATGTGGAGCTTCTAAAACTGGAAGCTCGAGGCGCAGCAGCGGGAGCAGGAGGAGCAG
GTCGATCGGATCTTGCAGACTACAAGCTCCGCGCGCAGCCGCTCCTGGTGCGGGCCCACAGCAGCCTGGG
CCCCGGCCGGCCGCGGAGCCCCCTGGCCTGCGACGACTGTTCCCTTCGCTCGGCCAAATCCTCCTTCAGC
CTCCTGGCGCCCATCCGCAGCAAGGACGTCCGCAGCAGGAGTTACCTGGAGGGCAGCCTCCTGGCCAGCG
GGGCCCTGTTGGGGGCGGATGAGCTGGCCCGCTACTTCCCAGACCGGAACGTGGCACTCTTCGTGGCCAC
CTGGAACATGCAGGGCCAGAAGGAGCTCCCGCCCAGCCTGGACGAGTTCCTGCTCCCAGCCGAGGCCGAC
TATGCCCAGGACCTGTATGTCATCGGGGTCCAGGAGGGCTGTTCTGACAGGCGGGAGTGGGAGACTCGTC
TGCAGGAGACGCTGGGCCCGCACTATGTGCTGCTGTCCTCGGCGGCCCACGGCGTGCTCTACATGTCGCT
CTTCATCCGCAGGGACCTCATCTGGTTCTGCTCAGAGGTGGAGTGCTCCACGGTGACCACACGCATCGTG
TCTCAGATCAAGACCAAGGGGGCCTTGGGCATCAGCTTCACCTTTTTTGGCACTTCCTTCCTCTTCATCA
CGTCCCACTTCACCTCAGGTGACGGGAAGGTGGCGGAGCGGCTGCTGGACTACACCAGGACTGTACAAGC
CCTGGTCCTGCCCAGAAATGTGCCCGACACCAACCCCTATCGCTCCAGCGCAGCGGACGTCACCACCCGC
TTCGATGAGGTGTTCTGGTTTGGAGACTTCAACTTCCGCCTGAGTGGCGGGCGCACAGTCGTGGACGCCC
TCCTGTGCCAGGGCCTGGTGGTGGACGTGCCGGCGCTGCTGCAGCACGACCAGCTCATCCGGGAGATGCG
GAAAGGGTCCATCTTCAAGGGCTTCCAGGAGCCGGACATCCACTTCCTCCCATCATACAAGTTTGACATC
GGGAAGGACACGTACGACAGCACCTCCAAGCAGAGGACGCCCTCATACACGGACCGCGTCTTGTACAGAA
GCCGCCACAAGGGTGACATCTGTCCTGTGAGCTACTCTTCCTGCCCCGGGATCAAGACGTCCGACCACCG
CCCTGTGTATGGCCTCTTCCGGGTGAAAGTGAGGCCGGGGCGAGACAACATTCCGTTGGCAGCTGGCAAA
TTTGATAGAGAACTGTACTTACTAGGAATTAAAAGACGGATTTCGAAGGAGATTCAGAGGCAGCAAGCAC
TACAGAGTCAGAACTCCAGCACCATCGCCTCCGTTTCTTGA
