>Addgene plasmid #40896 | PM-FRB-mRFP-T2A-FKBP-5-ptase | addgene partial sequence | sequence record 57495 | dsRed1_C
GTACGAGCGCGCCGAGGGCCGCCACTCCACCGGCGCCGTCGACTCCGGGAGTGAGGGCAGAGGAAGTCTT
CTAACATGCGGTGACGTGGAGGAGAATCCCGGCCCACCGGTCGCCACCATGGGAGTGCAGGTGGAAACCA
TCTCCCCAGGAGACGGGCGCACCTTCCCCAAGCGCGGCCAGACCTGCGTGGTGCACTACACCGGGATGCT
TGAAGATGGAAAGAAATTTGATTCCTCCCGGGACAGAAACAAGCCCTTTAAGTTTATGCTAGGCAAGCAG
GAGGTGATCCGAGGCTGGGAAGAAGGGGTTGCCCAGATGAGTGTGGGTCAGAGAGCCAAACTGACTATAT
CTCCAGATTATGCCTATGGTGCCACTGGGCACCCAGGCATCATCCCACCACATGCCACTCTCGTCTTCGA
TGTGGAGCTTCTAAAACTGGAAGCTCGAGGCGCAGCAGCGGGAGCAGGAGGAGCAGGTCGATCGGATCTT
GCAGACTACAAGCTCCGCGCGCAGCCGCTCCTGGTGCGGGCCCACAGCAGCCTGGGCCCCGGCCGGCCGC
GGAGCCCCCTGGCCTGCGACGACTGTTCCCTTCGCTCGGCCAAATCCTCCTTCAGCCTCCTGGCGCCCAT
CCGCAGCAAGGACGTCCGCAGCAGGAGTTACCTGGAGGGCAGCCTCCTGGCCAGCGGGGCCCTGTTGGGG
GCGGATGAGCTGGCCCGCTACTTCCCAGACCGGAACGTGGCACTCTTCGTGGCCACCTGGAACATGCAGG
GCCAGAAGGAGCTCCCGCCCAGCCTGGACGAGTTCCTGCTCCCAGCCGAGGCCGACTATGCCCAGGACCT
GTATGTCATCGGGGTC
