>Addgene plasmid #40896 | PM-FRB-mRFP-T2A-FKBP-5-ptase | addgene partial sequence | sequence record 57658 | SV40pA-R 5'-GAAATTTGTGATGCTATTGC-3'
AGCTGCAATAAACAAGTTAACAACAACAATTGCATTCATTTTATGTTTCAGGTTCAGGGGGAGGTGTGGG
AGGTTTTTTAAAGCAAGTAAAACCTCTACAAATGTGGTATGGCTGATTATGATCAGTTATCTAGATCCGG
TGGATCCCGGGCCCGCGGTACCTCAAGAAACGGAGGCGATGGTGCTGGAGTTCTGACTCTGTAGTGCTTG
CTGCCTCTGAATCTCCTTCGAAATCCGTCTTTTAATTCCTAGTAAGTACAGTTCTCTATCAAATTTGCCA
GCTGCCAACGGAATGTTGTCTCGCCCCGGCCTCACTTTCACCCGGAAGAGGCCATACACAGGGCGGTGGT
CGGACGTCTTGATCCCGGGGCAGGAAGAGTAGCTCACAGGACAGATGTCACCCTTGTGGCGGCTTCTGTA
CAAGACGCGGTCCGTGTATGAGGGCGTCCTCTGCTTGGAGGTGCTGTCGTACGTGTCCTTCCCGATGTCA
AACTTGTATGATGGGAGGAAGTGGATGTCCGGCTCCTGGAAGCCCTTGAAGATGGACCCTTTCCGCATCT
CCCGGATGAGCTGGTCGTGCTGCAGCAGCGCCGGCACGTCCACCACCAGGCCCTGGCACAGGAGGGCGTC
CACGACTGTGCGCCCGCCACTCAGGCGGAAGTTGAAGTCTCCAAACCAGAACACCTCATCGAAGCGGGTG
GTGACGTCCGCTGCGCTGGAGCGATAGGGGTTGGTGTCGGGCACATTTCTGGGCAGGACCAGGGCTTGTA
CAGTCCTGGTGTAGTCCAGCAGCCGCTCCGCCACCTTCCCGTCACCTGAGGTGAAGTGGGACGTGATGAA
GAGGAAGGAAGTGCCAAAAAAGGTGAA
