>Addgene plasmid #40896 | PM-FRB-mRFP-T2A-FKBP-5-ptase | addgene partial sequence | sequence record 57659 | dsRed1_C
GTACGAGCGCGCCGAGGGCCGCCACTCCACCGGCGCCGTCGACTCCGGGAGTGAGGGCAGAGGAAGTCTT
CTAACATGCGGTGACGTGGAGGAGAATCCCGGCCCACCGGTCGCCACCATGGGAGTGCAGGTGGAAACCA
TCTCCCCAGGAGACGGGCGCACCTTCCCCAAGCGCGGCCAGACCTGCGTGGTGCACTACACCGGGATGCT
TGAAGATGGAAAGAAATTTGATTCCTCCCGGGACAGAAACAAGCCCTTTAAGTTTATGCTAGGCAAGCAG
GAGGTGATCCGAGGCTGGGAAGAAGGGGTTGCCCAGATGAGTGTGGGTCAGAGAGCCAAACTGACTATAT
CTCCAGATTATGCCTATGGTGCCACTGGGCACCCAGGCATCATCCCACCACATGCCACTCTCGTCTTCGA
TGTGGAGCTTCTAAAACTGGAAGCTCGAGGCGCAGCAGCGGGAGCAGGAGGAGCAGGTCGATCGGATCTT
GCAGACTACAAGCTCCGCGCGCAGCCGCTCCTGGTGCGGGCCCACAGCAGCCTGGGCCCCGGCCGGCCGC
GGAGCCCCCTGGCCTGCGACGACTGTTCCCTTCGCTCGGCCAAATCCTCCTTCAGCCTCCTGGCGCCCAT
CCGCAGCAAGGACGTCCGCAGCAGGAGTTACCTGGAGGGCAGCCTCCTGGCCAGCGGGGCCCTGTTGGGG
GCGGATGAGCTGGCCCGCTACTTCCCAGACCGGAACGTGGCACTCTTCGTGGCCACCTGGAACATGCAGG
GCCAGAAGGAGCTCCCGCCCAGCCTGGACGAGTTCCTGCTCCCAGCCGAGGCCGACTATGCCCAGGACCT
GTATGTCATCGGGGTCCAGGAGGGCTGTTCTGACAGG
